Addgene plasmid #242562: pME-EGFP-miR-MCS (JDW 1231)
Purpose: Gateway middle entry clone containing an EGFP fused to a microRNA multiple cloning site.
Depositing lab: Joshua Wythe. Depositing organization: University of Virginia. Publication: MultiSite Assembly of Gateway Induced Clones (MAGIC): a flexible cloning toolbox for use in vertebrate model systems. Gillespie WB 3rd, Zhang Y, Ruiz OE, Cerda J 3rd, Ortiz-Guzman J, Sherman M, Turner WD, Largoza G, Mosser LE, Fujimoto E, Chien CB, Kwan KM, Arenkiel BR, Devine WP, Wythe JD. Development. 2025 Nov 15;152(22):dev204308. doi: 10.1242/dev.204308. Epub 2025 Nov 13. PubMed 41230856.
Backbone
  Vector backbone: pDONR221
  Vector type: Gateway subcloning
Growth in bacteria
  Bacterial resistance: Kanamycin, 50 μg/mL
  Growth temperature: 37°C
  Growth strain: NEB Stable
  Copy number: High Copy
Gene/Insert
  Gene/Insert name: EGFP with artifial intron and MCS
  Species: A. victoria (jellyfish)
  Cloning method: Gateway Cloning
Terms and licenses: Academic/Nonprofit Terms; Industry Terms: Not Available to Industry
Depositor comments: Please visit https://doi.org/10.1101/2024.07.13.603267 for bioRxiv preprint.
How to cite: pME-EGFP-miR-MCS (JDW 1231) was a gift from Joshua Wythe (Addgene plasmid # 242562 ; http://n2t.net/addgene:242562 ; RRID:Addgene_242562)
