[The description below was written by a language model from this plasmid's Addgene catalogue record and pLannotate feature annotations shown in this document.]
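Description:
pME-EGFP-miR-MCS (JDW 1231) is a Gateway middle entry clone built on the pDONR221 backbone and belongs to a MultiSite Gateway assembly toolkit intended for vertebrate model systems. The 3.6 kb plasmid is propagated in E. coli from a high-copy ColE1/pUC-type origin and selected with kanamycin through an aminoglycoside phosphotransferase (KanR) gene. Typical pDONR backbone elements are present, including the rrnB T1 and T2 transcription terminators upstream of the cassette, which insulate it from read-through transcription, a T7 promoter just outside attL2, and short lacI and lacZα remnants that are probably only sequence matches without function.

The payload sits between attL1 and attL2, the sites that recombine with attR sites in an LR Clonase reaction, so the cassette can be combined with 5' and 3' entry elements in a destination vector. The insert is recorded as EGFP (derived from Aequorea victoria GFP) carrying an artificial intron and a multiple cloning site. Consistent with this, the feature table detects the EGFP coding sequence as two separate fragments split by an unannotated gap of roughly 250 bp, which presumably corresponds to the intron with the microRNA cloning site, although the annotation does not label it. The intended design appears to be that a microRNA or miR-based hairpin is cloned into the intronic site, so that a single transcript yields both the small RNA and, after splicing, intact EGFP that marks expressing cells. The entry clone has no eukaryotic promoter or polyadenylation signal of its own. These are supplied by the other components joined during Gateway assembly.
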