Features (pLannotate 1.2.2; 12 found; start..end, strand, type, name):
    121..213     +  CDS            lacI (fragment): lac repressor; lacI; The lac repressor binds to the lac operator to inhibit transcription in E. coli. This inhibition can be relieved by adding lactose or isopropyl-β-D-thiogalactopyranoside (IPTG).
    268..295     -  terminator     rrnB T2 terminator: transcription terminator T2 from the E. coli rrnB gene
    427..470     +  terminator     rrnB T1 terminator: Escherichia coli rrnB; transcription terminator T1 from the E. coli rrnB gene
    517..553     -  CDS            lacZα (fragment): LacZα fragment of β-galactosidase; lacZ fragment
    569..667     +  protein_bind   attL1: mutant version of attL; recombination site for the Gateway® LR reaction LR Clonase™
    669..691     +  misc_feature   MCS (fragment): multiple cloning site
    712..1197    +  CDS            (3-F)Tyr-EGFP (fragment): (3-F)Tyr-EGFP is a basic (constitutively fluorescent) green fluorescent protein published in 2004, derived from Aequorea victoria.
   1450..1682    +  CDS            EGFP (fragment): the original enhanced GFP (Yang et al., 1996) mammalian codon-optimized
   1713..1811    -  protein_bind   attL2: mutant version of attL; recombination site for the Gateway® LR reaction LR Clonase™
   1829..1847    -  promoter       T7 promoter: promoter for bacteriophage T7 RNA polymerase
   1981..2790    +  CDS            KanR: aminoglycoside phosphotransferase; aph(3')-Ia; confers resistance to kanamycin in bacteria or G418 (Geneticin®) in eukaryotes
   2937..3525    +  rep_origin     ori: high-copy-number ColE1/pMB1/pBR322/pUC origin of replication
>Addgene plasmid #242562 | pME-EGFP-miR-MCS (JDW 1231) | addgene full sequence | sequence record 486787 | Addgene Long Read Sequencing Result
CTTTCCTGCGTTATCCCCTGATTCTGTGGATAACCGTATTACCGCCTTTGAGTGAGCTGATACCGCTCGC
CGCAGCCGAACGACCGAGCGCAGCGAGTCAGTGAGCGAGGAAGCGGAAGAGCGCCCAATACGCAAACCGC
CTCTCCCCGCGCGTTGGCCGATTCATTAATGCAGCTGGCACGACAGGTTTCCCGACTGGAAAGCGGGCAG
TGAGCGCAACGCAATTAATACGCGTACCGCTAGCCAGGAAGAGTTTGTAGAAACGCAAAAAGGCCATCCG
TCAGGATGGCCTTCTGCTTAGTTTGATGCCTGGCAGTTTATGGCGGGCGTCCTGCCCGCCACCCTCCGGG
CCGTTGCTTCACAACGTTCAAATCCGCTCCCGGCGGATTTGTCCTACTCAGGAGAGCGTTCACCGACAAA
CAACAGATAAAACGAAAGGCCCAGTCTTCCGACTGAGCCTTTCGTTTTATTTGATGCCTGGCAGTTCCCT
ACTCTCGCGTTAACGCTAGCATGGATGTTTTCCCAGTCACGACGTTGTAAAACGACGGCCAGTCTTAAGC
TCGGGCCCCAAATAATGATTTTATTTTGACTGATAGTGACCTGTTCGTTGCAACAAATTGATGAGCAATG
CTTTTTTATAATGCCAACTTTGTACAAAAAAGCAGGCAGCTAGCGCTACCGGACTCAGATCCACCGGTCG
CCACCATGGTGAGCAAGGGCGAGGAGCTGTTCACCGGGGTGGTGCCCATCCTGGTCGAGCTGGACGGCGA
CGTAAACGGCCACAAGTTCAGCGTGTCCGGCGAGGGCGAGGGCGATGCCACCTACGGCAAGCTGACCCTG
AAGTTCATCTGCACCACCGGCAAGCTGCCCGTGCCCTGGCCCACCCTCGTGACCACCCTGACCTACGGCG
TGCAGTGCTTCAGCCGCTACCCCGACCACATGAAGCAGCACGACTTCTTCAAGTCCGCCATGCCCGAAGG
CTACGTCCAGGAGCGCACCATCTTCTTCAAGGACGACGGCAACTACAAGACCCGCGCCGAGGTGAAGTTC
GAGGGCGACACCCTGGTGAACCGCATCGAGCTGAAGGGCATCGACTTCAAGGAGGACGGCAACATCCTGG
GGCACAAGCTGGAGTACAACTACAACAGCCACAACGTCTATATCATGGCCGACAAGCAGAAGAACGGCAT
CAAGGTGAGTGGATCGGGTACCGAATTCCATGATCTTTTTTTTTTTTTTTTTTCCCATGATCATCCCGGG
GATCCTGCAGATGCAGTCAGATTTCTGAACTGTCTCAGCAAATGGTAAGTAACTTAGAGCTAGTAATTAA
TAACCTGTCCTTTGATTTCTGATTCAGCCAAGAATGGCCATATTTGGGAAAGGCAGATCTGGAGAGTAAC
CACGTTTTCATGCAGTCTAGACTGTTAACGCAGTGTTTCTCTAACTCTCAGGTGAACTTCAAGATCCGCC
ACAACATCGAGGACGGCAGCGTGCAGCTCGCCGACCACTACCAGCAGAACACCCCCATCGGCGACGGCCC
CGTGCTGCTGCCCGACAACCACTACCTGAGCACCCAGTCCGCCCTGAGCAAAGACCCCAACGAGAAGCGC
GATCACATGGTCCTGCTGGAGTTCGTGACCGCCGCCGGGATCACTCTCGGCATGGACGAGCTGTACAAGT
AAAGCGGCCGCGACTCTAGACGCGTACTAGTGCCCAGCTTTCTTGTACAAAGTTGGCATTATAAGAAAGC
ATTGCTTATCAATTTGTTGCAACGAACAGGTCACTATCAGTCAAAATAAAATCATTATTTGCCATCCAGC
TGATATCCCCTATAGTGAGTCGTATTACATGGTCATAGCTGTTTCCTGGCAGCTCTGGCCCGTGTCTCAA
AATCTCTGATGTTACATTGCACAAGATAAAAATATATCATCATGAACAATAAAACTGTCTGCTTACATAA
ACAGTAATACAAGGGGTGTTATGAGCCATATTCAACGGGAAACGTCGAGGCCGCGATTAAATTCCAACAT
GGATGCTGATTTATATGGGTATAAATGGGCTCGCGATAATGTCGGGCAATCAGGTGCGACAATCTATCGC
TTGTATGGGAAGCCCGATGCGCCAGAGTTGTTTCTGAAACATGGCAAAGGTAGCGTTGCCAATGATGTTA
CAGATGAGATGGTCAGACTAAACTGGCTGACGGAATTTATGCCTCTTCCGACCATCAAGCATTTTATCCG
TACTCCTGATGATGCATGGTTACTCACCACTGCGATCCCCGGAAAAACAGCATTCCAGGTATTAGAAGAA
TATCCTGATTCAGGTGAAAATATTGTTGATGCGCTGGCAGTGTTCCTGCGCCGGTTGCATTCGATTCCTG
TTTGTAATTGTCCTTTTAACAGCGATCGCGTATTTCGTCTCGCTCAGGCGCAATCACGAATGAATAACGG
TTTGGTTGATGCGAGTGATTTTGATGACGAGCGTAATGGCTGGCCTGTTGAACAAGTCTGGAAAGAAATG
CATAAACTTTTGCCATTCTCACCGGATTCAGTCGTCACTCATGGTGATTTCTCACTTGATAACCTTATTT
TTGACGAGGGGAAATTAATAGGTTGTATTGATGTTGGACGAGTCGGAATCGCAGACCGATACCAGGATCT
TGCCATCCTATGGAACTGCCTCGGTGAGTTTTCTCCTTCATTACAGAAACGGCTTTTTCAAAAATATGGT
ATTGATAATCCTGATATGAATAAATTGCAGTTTCATTTGATGCTCGATGAGTTTTTCTAATCAGAATTGG
TTAATTGGTTGTAACACTGGCAGAGCATTACGCTGACTTGACGGGACGGCGCAAGCTCATGACCAAAATC
CCTTAACGTGAGTTACGCGTCGTTCCACTGAGCGTCAGACCCCGTAGAAAAGATCAAAGGATCTTCTTGA
GATCCTTTTTTTCTGCGCGTAATCTGCTGCTTGCAAACAAAAAAACCACCGCTACCAGCGGTGGTTTGTT
TGCCGGATCAAGAGCTACCAACTCTTTTTCCGAAGGTAACTGGCTTCAGCAGAGCGCAGATACCAAATAC
TGTTCTTCTAGTGTAGCCGTAGTTAGGCCACCACTTCAAGAACTCTGTAGCACCGCCTACATACCTCGCT
CTGCTAATCCTGTTACCAGTGGCTGCTGCCAGTGGCGATAAGTCGTGTCTTACCGGGTTGGACTCAAGAC
GATAGTTACCGGATAAGGCGCAGCGGTCGGGCTGAACGGGGGGTTCGTGCACACAGCCCAGCTTGGAGCG
AACGACCTACACCGAACTGAGATACCTACAGCGTGAGCTATGAGAAAGCGCCACGCTTCCCGAAGGGAGA
AAGGCGGACAGGTATCCGGTAAGCGGCAGGGTCGGAACAGGAGAGCGCACGAGGGAGCTTCCAGGGGGAA
ACGCCTGGTATCTTTATAGTCCTGTCGGGTTTCGCCACCTCTGACTTGAGCGTCGATTTTTGTGATGCTC
GTCAGGGGGGCGGAGCCTATGGAAAAACGCCAGCAACGCGGCCTTTTTACGGTTCCTGGCCTTTTGCTGG
CCTTTTGCTCACATGTT
